Addgene plasmid #133612: GWF297
Purpose: TET3G-2xMS2(wt+f6), NLS-MCP-ANR-ANR-P2a-BFP
Depositing lab: Dustin Maly. Publication: Multi-input chemical control of protein dimerization for programming graded cellular responses. Foight GW, Wang Z, Wei CT, Jr Greisen P, Warner KM, Cunningham-Bryant D, Park K, Brunette TJ, Sheffler W, Baker D, Maly DJ. Nat Biotechnol. 2019 Sep 9. pii: 10.1038/s41587-019-0242-8. doi: 10.1038/s41587-019-0242-8. PubMed 31501561.
Backbone
  Vector backbone: pJZC34
  Vector type: Mammalian Expression
Growth in bacteria
  Bacterial resistance: Ampicillin, 100 μg/mL
  Growth temperature: 37°C
  Growth strain: DH5alpha
  Copy number: High Copy
Gene/Insert
  Gene/Insert name: TET3G-2xMS2(wt+f6), MCP-ANR-ANR, BFP
  gRNA/shRNA sequence: GTACGTTCTCTATCACTGATA
Terms and licenses: Academic/Nonprofit Terms; Industry Terms: Not Available to Industry
How to cite: GWF297 was a gift from Dustin Maly (Addgene plasmid # 133612 ; http://n2t.net/addgene:133612 ; RRID:Addgene_133612)
