[The description below was written by a language model from this plasmid's Addgene catalogue record and pLannotate feature annotations shown in this document.]
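Description:
GWF297 is a mammalian expression plasmid built on the pJZC34 backbone. Although catalogued simply as mammalian expression, its feature table shows the architecture of an HIV-1-derived lentiviral transfer vector: a CMV enhancer/promoter driving a truncated 5' LTR, the Ψ packaging signal with a gag fragment, the RRE for Rev-dependent export, cPPT/CTS, a WPRE downstream of the payload, and a truncated 3' LTR. In bacteria it is maintained at high copy through a ColE1/pUC-type origin and selected with ampicillin via β-lactamase.

The payload, flanked by two loxP sites, has two parts. The first is a scaffold guide RNA cassette. The spacer is annotated as matching a fragment of the Tet-responsive (TRE) promoter, consistent with the "TET3G" target name. It is followed by the S. pyogenes sgRNA scaffold and MS2 hairpins, described in the record as 2xMS2 (wt+f6), although only one stem loop was annotated. A SUP4 terminator ends the cassette. The promoter driving this guide RNA is not identified in the feature table.

The second part is a CMV enhancer/promoter-driven open reading frame encoding an NLS-tagged MS2 coat protein (MCP) fused to two copies of ANR, followed by a P2A self-cleaving peptide and TagBFP, which serves as a separately released fluorescent marker of expression. The ANR repeats are not annotated and are known only from the catalogue description.

MCP binds the MS2 hairpins, so the MCP-ANR-ANR fusion is recruited to the guide RNA, and hence presumably to a dCas9-bound TRE locus. The associated publication concerns multi-input chemical control of protein dimerization for graded cellular responses, which suggests ANR acts as a dimerization component for recruiting partner proteins, though the record does not spell this out.
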