Features (pLannotate 1.2.2; 27 found; start..end, strand, type, name):
      1..200     +  promoter       CMV promoter: human cytomegalovirus (CMV) immediate early promoter
    218..398     +  LTR            5' LTR (truncated): truncated 5' long terminal repeat (LTR) from HIV-1
    445..570     +  misc_feature   HIV-1 Ψ: packaging signal of human immunodeficiency virus type 1
    554..892     +  CDS            HIV-1 gag (fragment): gag protein from human immunodeficiency virus 1; gag
   1067..1300    +  misc_feature   RRE: The Rev response element (RRE) of HIV-1 allows for Rev-dependent mRNA export from the nucleus to the cytoplasm.
   1677..1777    +  CDS            Rev (fragment): human immunodeficiency virus 1 (HIV-1) Rev protein; rev; enhances nuclear export of unspliced and incompletely spliced viral mRNAs
   1827..1944    +  misc_feature   cPPT/CTS: central polypurine tract and central termination sequence of HIV-1
   2197..2230    +  protein_bind   loxP: Cre-mediated recombination occurs in the 8-bp core sequence (GCATACAT). Cre recombinase
   2318..2338    -  promoter       tight TRE promoter (fragment): Tet-responsive promoter PTight, consisting of seven tet operator sequences followed by the minimal CMV promoter
   2356..2423    +  misc_RNA       tracrRNA (fragment): trans-activating CRISPR RNA for the Streptococcus pyogenes CRISPR/Cas9 system
   2430..2448    +  misc_RNA       MS2 stem loop: stem loop that binds the bacteriophage MS2 coat protein
   2480..2499    +  terminator     SUP4 terminator: transcription terminator for the S. cerevisiae SUP4 tRNA gene
   2631..2934    +  enhancer       CMV enhancer: human cytomegalovirus immediate early enhancer
   2935..3138    +  promoter       CMV promoter: human cytomegalovirus (CMV) immediate early promoter
   3202..3552    +  CDS            CAPSD_BPMS2 (fragment): Experimental evidence at protein level: Swiss-Prot protein existence level 1. Acts as a translational repressor of viral replicase synthesis late in infection. This latter function is the result of capsid protein interaction with an RNA hairpin which contains the replicase ribosome-binding site. From Escherichia phage MS2 (Bacteriophage MS2).
   3904..4599    +  CDS            TagBFP: TagBFP is a basic (constitutively fluorescent) blue fluorescent protein published in 2008, derived from Entacmaea quadricolor. It is reported to be a very rapidly-maturing monomer with very low acid sensitivity.
   4625..4658    +  protein_bind   loxP: Cre-mediated recombination occurs in the 8-bp core sequence (GCATACAT). Cre recombinase
   4691..4714    +  misc_feature   MCS (fragment): pBluescript multiple cloning site
   4714..5302    +  misc_feature   WPRE: woodchuck hepatitis virus posttranscriptional regulatory element
   5303..5322    +  misc_feature   MCS (fragment): pBluescript multiple cloning site
   5324..5824    +  CDS            nef (fragment): NEF_HV1LA - Experimental evidence at protein level: Swiss-Prot protein existence level 1. Extracellular Nef protein targets CD4(+) T-lymphocytes for apoptosis by interacting with CXCR4 surface receptors. From Human immunodeficiency virus type 1 group M subtype B (isolate Lai) (HIV-1).
   5831..6011    +  LTR            5' LTR (truncated): truncated 5' long terminal repeat (LTR) from HIV-1
   6073..6661    -  rep_origin     ori: high-copy-number ColE1/pMB1/pBR322/pUC origin of replication
   6832..7692    -  CDS            AmpR: β-lactamase; bla; confers resistance to ampicillin, carbenicillin, and related antibiotics
   7693..7797    -  promoter       AmpR promoter: bla
   7856..7908    -  misc_feature   bom (fragment): basis of mobility region from pBR322
   8063..8442    +  enhancer       CMV enhancer: human cytomegalovirus immediate early enhancer
>Addgene plasmid #133612 | GWF297 | addgene full sequence | sequence record 261577 | Addgene NGS Result
GTGATGCGGTTTTGGCAGTACATCAATGGGCGTGGATAGCGGTTTGACTCACGGGGATTTCCAAGTCTCC
ACCCCATTGACGTCAATGGGAGTTTGTTTTGGCACCAAAATCAACGGGACTTTCCAAAATGTCGTAACAA
CTCCGCCCCATTGACGCAAATGGGCGGTAGGCGTGTACGGTGGGAGGTCTATATAAGCAGCGCGTTTTGC
CTGTACTGGGTCTCTCTGGTTAGACCAGATCTGAGCCTGGGAGCTCTCTGGCTAACTAGGGAACCCACTG
CTTAAGCCTCAATAAAGCTTGCCTTGAGTGCTTCAAGTAGTGTGTGCCCGTCTGTTGTGTGACTCTGGTA
ACTAGAGATCCCTCAGACCCTTTTAGTCAGTGTGGAAAATCTCTAGCAGTGGCGCCCGAACAGGGACTTG
AAAGCGAAAGGGAAACCAGAGGAGCTCTCTCGACGCAGGACTCGGCTTGCTGAAGCGCGCACGGCAAGAG
GCGAGGGGCGGCGACTGGTGAGTACGCCAAAAATTTTGACTAGCGGAGGCTAGAAGGAGAGAGATGGGTG
CGAGAGCGTCAGTATTAAGCGGGGGAGAATTAGATCGCGATGGGAAAAAATTCGGTTAAGGCCAGGGGGA
AAGAAAAAATATAAATTAAAACATATAGTATGGGCAAGCAGGGAGCTAGAACGATTCGCAGTTAATCCTG
GCCTGTTAGAAACATCAGAAGGCTGTAGACAAATACTGGGACAGCTACAACCATCCCTTCAGACAGGATC
AGAAGAACTTAGATCATTATATAATACAGTAGCAACCCTCTATTGTGTGCATCAAAGGATAGAGATAAAA
GACACCAAGGAAGCTTTAGACAAGATAGAGGAAGAGCAAAACAAAAGTAAGACCACCGCACAGCAAGCGG
CCGGCCGCTGATCTTCAGACCTGGAGGAGGAGATATGAGGGACAATTGGAGAAGTGAATTATATAAATAT
AAAGTAGTAAAAATTGAACCATTAGGAGTAGCACCCACCAAGGCAAAGAGAAGAGTGGTGCAGAGAGAAA
AAAGAGCAGTGGGAATAGGAGCTTTGTTCCTTGGGTTCTTGGGAGCAGCAGGAAGCACTATGGGCGCAGC
GTCAATGACGCTGACGGTACAGGCCAGACAATTATTGTCTGGTATAGTGCAGCAGCAGAACAATTTGCTG
AGGGCTATTGAGGCGCAACAGCATCTGTTGCAACTCACAGTCTGGGGCATCAAGCAGCTCCAGGCAAGAA
TCCTGGCTGTGGAAAGATACCTAAAGGATCAACAGCTCCTGGGGATTTGGGGTTGCTCTGGAAAACTCAT
TTGCACCACTGCTGTGCCTTGGAATGCTAGTTGGAGTAATAAATCTCTGGAACAGATTTGGAATCACACG
ACCTGGATGGAGTGGGACAGAGAAATTAACAATTACACAAGCTTAATACACTCCTTAATTGAAGAATCGC
AAAACCAGCAAGAAAAGAATGAACAAGAATTATTGGAATTAGATAAATGGGCAAGTTTGTGGAATTGGTT
TAACATAACAAATTGGCTGTGGTATATAAAATTATTCATAATGATAGTAGGAGGCTTGGTAGGTTTAAGA
ATAGTTTTTGCTGTACTTTCTATAGTGAATAGAGTTAGGCAGGGATATTCACCATTATCGTTTCAGACCC
ACCTCCCAACCCCGAGGGGACCCGACAGGCCCGAAGGAATAGAAGAAGAAGGTGGAGAGAGAGACAGAGA
CAGATCCATTCGATTAGTGAACGGATCGGCACTGCGTGCGCCAATTCTGCAGACAAATGGCAGTATTCAT
CCACAATTTTAAAAGAAAAGGGGGGATTGGGGGGTACAGTGCAGGGGAAAGAATAGTAGACATAATAGCA
ACAGACATACAAACTAAAGAATTACAAAAACAAATTACAAAAATTCAAAATTTTCGGGTTTATTACAGGG
ACAGCAGAGATCCAGTTTGGTTAGTACCGGGCCCGCTCTAGAGATCCGACGCGCCATCTCTAGGCCCGCG
CCGGCCCCCTCGCACGGACTTGTGGGAGAAGCTCGGCTACTCCCCTGCCCCGGTTAATTTGCATATAATA
TTTCCTAGTAACTATAGAGGCTTAATGTGCGATAAAAGACAGATAATCTGTTCTTTTTAATACTAGCTAC
ATTTTACATGATAGGCTTGGATTTCTATAACTTCGTATAGCATACATTATACGAAGTTATAAACAGCACA
AAAGGAAACTCACCCTAACTGTAAAGTAATTGTGTGTTTTGAGACTATAAGTATCCCTTGGAGAACCACC
TTGTTGGTACGTTCTCTATCACTGATAGTTTAAGAGCTATGCTGGAAACAGCATAGCAAGTTTAAATAAG
GCTAGTCCGTTATCAACTTGAAAAAGTGGCACCGAGTCGGTGCGGGAGCACATGAGGATCACCCATGTGC
GACTCCCACAGTCACTGGGGAGTCTTCCCTTTTTTTGTTTTTTATGTCTCTGCAGAGTTCGGTCTCGAGT
ACTAGGATCCATTAGGCGGCCGCGTGGATAACCGTATTACCGCCATGCATTAGTTATTAATAGTAATCAA
TTACGGGGTCATTAGTTCATAGCCCATATATGGAGTTCCGCGTTACATAACTTACGGTAAATGGCCCGCC
TGGCTGACCGCCCAACGACCCCCGCCCATTGACGTCAATAATGACGTATGTTCCCATAGTAACGCCAATA
GGGACTTTCCATTGACGTCAATGGGTGGAGTATTTACGGTAAACTGCCCACTTGGCAGTACATCAAGTGT
ATCATATGCCAAGTACGCCCCCTATTGACGTCAATGACGGTAAATGGCCCGCCTGGCATTATGCCCAGTA
CATGACCTTATGGGACTTTCCTACTTGGCAGTACATCTACGTATTAGTCATCGCTATTACCATGGTGATG
CGGTTTTGGCAGTACATCAATGGGCGTGGATAGCGGTTTGACTCACGGGGATTTCCAAGTCTCCACCCCA
TTGACGTCAATGGGAGTTTGTTTTGGCACCAAAATCAACGGGACTTTCCAAAATGTCGTAACAACTCCGC
CCCATTGACGCAAATGGGCGGTAGGCGTGTACGGTGGGAGGTCTATATAAGCAGAGCTGGTTTAGTGAAC
CGTCAGATCCGCTAGCCCACCATGCCCAAAAAGAAAAGAAAAGTGGGTAGTATGGCTTCTAACTTTACTC
AGTTCGTTCTCGTCGACAATGGCGGAACTGGCGACGTGACTGTCGCCCCAAGCAACTTCGCTAACGGGAT
CGCTGAATGGATCAGCTCTAACTCGCGTTCACAGGCTTACAAAGTAACCTGTAGCGTTCGTCAGAGCTCT
GCGCAGAATCGCAAATACACCATCAAAGTCGAGGTGCCTAAAGGCGCCTGGCGTTCGTACTTAAATATGG
AACTAACCATTCCAATTTTCGCCACGAATTCCGACTGCGAGCTTATTGTTAAGGCAATGCAAGGTCTCCT
AAAAGATGGAAACCCGATTCCCTCAGCAATCGCAGCAAACTCCGGCATCTACGGCTCCGGAGGTTCCGGG
ACGGGATCTGGTACTGGTTCTGGTACCGGGACAACGTCCGGAACAGGGACAGGGGGCTCCACTGGGGGTG
AATTGGACGAGTTGGTTTATCTGCTCGACGGGCCTGGTTATGATCCCATCCATTCCGATGGAAGCGGTAC
TGGTAGCGGCACAGGCTCCGGAACGGGCACGACGAGCGGTACAGGAACAGGTGGTAGTACAGGTGGGGAG
CTTGATGAGCTTGTCTACCTCCTTGACGGCCCCGGTTACGACCCTATCCATAGCGACGGAAGCGGAGCTA
CTAACTTCAGCCTGCTGAAGCAGGCTGGAGACGTGGAGGAGAACCCTGGACCTAGCGAGCTGATTAAGGA
GAACATGCACATGAAGCTGTACATGGAGGGCACCGTGGACAACCATCACTTCAAGTGCACATCCGAGGGC
GAAGGCAAGCCCTACGAGGGCACCCAGACCATGAGAATCAAGGTGGTCGAGGGCGGCCCTCTCCCCTTCG
CCTTCGACATCCTGGCTACTAGCTTCCTCTACGGCAGCAAGACCTTCATCAACCACACCCAGGGCATCCC
CGACTTCTTCAAGCAGTCCTTCCCTGAGGGCTTCACATGGGAGAGAGTCACCACATACGAAGACGGGGGC
GTGCTGACCGCTACCCAGGACACCAGCCTCCAGGACGGCTGCCTCATCTACAACGTCAAGATCAGAGGGG
TGAACTTCACATCCAACGGCCCTGTGATGCAGAAGAAAACACTCGGCTGGGAGGCCTTCACCGAGACGCT
GTACCCCGCTGACGGCGGCCTGGAAGGCAGAAACGACATGGCCCTGAAGCTCGTGGGCGGGAGCCATCTG
ATCGCAAACATCAAGACCACATATAGATCCAAGAAACCCGCTAAGAACCTCAAGATGCCTGGCGTCTACT
ATGTGGACTACAGACTGGAAAGAATCAAGGAGGCCAACAACGAGACCTACGTCGAGCAGCACGAGGTGGC
AGTGGCCAGATACTGCGACCTCCCTAGCAAACTGGGGCACAAGCTTAATTGATAAGAATTCGTCGAGGGA
CCTAATAACTTCGTATAGCATACATTATACGAAGTTATACATGTTTAAGGGTTCCGGTTCCACTAGGTAC
AATTCGATATCAAGCTTATCGATAATCAACCTCTGGATTACAAAATTTGTGAAAGATTGACTGGTATTCT
TAACTATGTTGCTCCTTTTACGCTATGTGGATACGCTGCTTTAATGCCTTTGTATCATGCTATTGCTTCC
CGTATGGCTTTCATTTTCTCCTCCTTGTATAAATCCTGGTTGCTGTCTCTTTATGAGGAGTTGTGGCCCG
TTGTCAGGCAACGTGGCGTGGTGTGCACTGTGTTTGCTGACGCAACCCCCACTGGTTGGGGCATTGCCAC
CACCTGTCAGCTCCTTTCCGGGACTTTCGCTTTCCCCCTCCCTATTGCCACGGCGGAACTCATCGCCGCC
TGCCTTGCCCGCTGCTGGACAGGGGCTCGGCTGTTGGGCACTGACAATTCCGTGGTGTTGTCGGGGAAAT
CATCGTCCTTTCCTTGGCTGCTCGCCTGTGTTGCCACCTGGATTCTGCGCGGGACGTCCTTCTGCTACGT
CCCTTCGGCCCTCAATCCAGCGGACCTTCCTTCCCGCGGCCTGCTGCCGGCTCTGCGGCCTCTTCCGCGT
CTTCGCCTTCGCCCTCAGACGAGTCGGATCTCCCTTTGGGCCGCCTCCCCGCATCGATACCGTCGACCTC
GATCGAGACCTAGAAAAACATGGAGCAATCACAAGTAGCAATACAGCAGCTACCAATGCTGATTGTGCCT
GGCTAGAAGCACAAGAGGAGGAGGAGGTGGGTTTTCCAGTCACACCTCAGGTACCTTTAAGACCAATGAC
TTACAAGGCAGCTGTAGATCTTAGCCACTTTTTAAAAGAAAAGGGGGGACTGGAAGGGCTAATTCACTCC
CAACGAAGACAAGATATCCTTGATCTGTGGATCTACCACACACAAGGCTACTTCCCTGATTGGCAGAACT
ACACACCAGGGCCAGGGATCAGATATCCACTGACCTTTGGATGGTGCTACAAGCTAGTACCAGTTGAGCA
AGAGAAGGTAGAAGAAGCCAATGAAGGAGAGAACACCCGCTTGTTACACCCTGTGAGCCTGCATGGGATG
GATGACCCGGAGAGAGAAGTATTAGAGTGGAGGTTTGACAGCCGCCTAGCATTTCATCACATGGCCCGAG
AGCTGCATCCGGACTGTACTGGGTCTCTCTGGTTAGACCAGATCTGAGCCTGGGAGCTCTCTGGCTAACT
AGGGAACCCACTGCTTAAGCCTCAATAAAGCTTGCCTTGAGTGCTTCAAGTAGTGTGTGCCCGTCTGTTG
TGTGACTCTGGTAACTAGAGATCCCTCAGACCCTTTTAGTCAGTGTGGAAAATCTCTAGCAGCATGTGAG
CAAAAGGCCAGCAAAAGGCCAGGAACCGTAAAAAGGCCGCGTTGCTGGCGTTTTTCCATAGGCTCCGCCC
CCCTGACGAGCATCACAAAAATCGACGCTCAAGTCAGAGGTGGCGAAACCCGACAGGACTATAAAGATAC
CAGGCGTTTCCCCCTGGAAGCTCCCTCGTGCGCTCTCCTGTTCCGACCCTGCCGCTTACCGGATACCTGT
CCGCCTTTCTCCCTTCGGGAAGCGTGGCGCTTTCTCATAGCTCACGCTGTAGGTATCTCAGTTCGGTGTA
GGTCGTTCGCTCCAAGCTGGGCTGTGTGCACGAACCCCCCGTTCAGCCCGACCGCTGCGCCTTATCCGGT
AACTATCGTCTTGAGTCCAACCCGGTAAGACACGACTTATCGCCACTGGCAGCAGCCACTGGTAACAGGA
TTAGCAGAGCGAGGTATGTAGGCGGTGCTACAGAGTTCTTGAAGTGGTGGCCTAACTACGGCTACACTAG
AAGAACAGTATTTGGTATCTGCGCTCTGCTGAAGCCAGTTACCTTCGGAAAAAGAGTTGGTAGCTCTTGA
TCCGGCAAACAAACCACCGCTGGTAGCGGTGGTTTTTTTGTTTGCAAGCAGCAGATTACGCGCAGAAAAA
AAGGATCTCAAGAAGATCCTTTGATCTTTTCTACGGGGTCTGACGCTCAGTGGAACGAAAACTCACGTTA
AGGGATTTTGGTCATGAGATTATCAAAAAGGATCTTCACCTAGATCCTTTTAAATTAAAAATGAAGTTTT
AAATCAATCTAAAGTATATATGAGTAAACTTGGTCTGACAGTTACCAATGCTTAATCAGTGAGGCACCTA
TCTCAGCGATCTGTCTATTTCGTTCATCCATAGTTGCCTGACTCCCCGTCGTGTAGATAACTACGATACG
GGAGGGCTTACCATCTGGCCCCAGTGCTGCAATGATACCGCGAGACCCACGCTCACCGGCTCCAGATTTA
TCAGCAATAAACCAGCCAGCCGGAAGGGCCGAGCGCAGAAGTGGTCCTGCAACTTTATCCGCCTCCATCC
AGTCTATTAATTGTTGCCGGGAAGCTAGAGTAAGTAGTTCGCCAGTTAATAGTTTGCGCAACGTTGTTGC
CATTGCTACAGGCATCGTGGTGTCACGCTCGTCGTTTGGTATGGCTTCATTCAGCTCCGGTTCCCAACGA
TCAAGGCGAGTTACATGATCCCCCATGTTGTGCAAAAAAGCGGTTAGCTCCTTCGGTCCTCCGATCGTTG
TCAGAAGTAAGTTGGCCGCAGTGTTATCACTCATGGTTATGGCAGCACTGCATAATTCTCTTACTGTCAT
GCCATCCGTAAGATGCTTTTCTGTGACTGGTGAGTACTCAACCAAGTCATTCTGAGAATAGTGTATGCGG
CGACCGAGTTGCTCTTGCCCGGCGTCAATACGGGATAATACCGCGCCACATAGCAGAACTTTAAAAGTGC
TCATCATTGGAAAACGTTCTTCGGGGCGAAAACTCTCAAGGATCTTACCGCTGTTGAGATCCAGTTCGAT
GTAACCCACTCGTGCACCCAACTGATCTTCAGCATCTTTTACTTTCACCAGCGTTTCTGGGTGAGCAAAA
ACAGGAAGGCAAAATGCCGCAAAAAAGGGAATAAGGGCGACACGGAAATGTTGAATACTCATACTCTTCC
TTTTTCAATATTATTGAAGCATTTATCAGGGTTATTGTCTCATGAGCGGATACATATTTGAATGTATTTA
GAAAAATAAACAAATAGGGGTTCCGCGCACATTTCCCCGAAAAGTGCCACCTGACGTCGACGGATCGGGA
GATCTCCCGATCCCCTATGGTGCACTCTCAGTACAATCTGCTCTGATGCCGCATAGTTAAGCCAGTATCT
GCTCCCTGCTTGTGTGTTGGAGGTCGCTGAGTAGTGCGCGAGCAAAATTTAAGCTACAACAAGGCAAGGC
TTGACCGACAATTGCATGAAGAATCTGCTTAGGGTTAGGCGTTTTGCGCTGCTTCGCGATGTACGGGCCA
GATATACGCGTTGACATTGATTATTGACTAGTTATTAATAGTAATCAATTACGGGGTCATTAGTTCATAG
CCCATATATGGAGTTCCGCGTTACATAACTTACGGTAAATGGCCCGCCTGGCTGACCGCCCAACGACCCC
CGCCCATTGACGTCAATAATGACGTATGTTCCCATAGTAACGCCAATAGGGACTTTCCATTGACGTCAAT
GGGTGGAGTATTTACGGTAAACTGCCCACTTGGCAGTACATCAAGTGTATCATATGCCAAGTACGCCCCC
TATTGACGTCAATGACGGTAAATGGCCCGCCTGGCATTATGCCCAGTACATGACCTTATGGGACTTTCCT
ACTTGGCAGTACATCTACGTATTAGTCATCGCTATTACCATG
